>Addgene plasmid #237949 | TRBV29-1 | addgene full sequence | sequence record 486348 | Addgene NGS Result
CTGAGAGACTCTAAATCCAGTGACAAGTCTGTCTGCCTATTCACCGATTTTGATTCTCAAACAAATGTGT
CACAAAGTAAGGATTCTGACGTCTATATCACAGACAAAACTGTGCTAGACATGAGGTCTATGGACTTCAA
GAGCAACAGTGCTGTGGCCTGGAGCAACAAATCTGACTTTGCATGTGCAAACGCCTTCAACAACAGCATT
ATTCCAGAAGATACCTTCTTCCCCAGCCCAGAAAGTTCCTGTGATGTCAAGCTGGTCGAGAAATCTTTTG
AAACAGATACGAACCTAAACTTTCAAAACCTGTCAGTGATTGGGTTCCGAATCCTCCTCCTGAAAGTGGC
CGGGTTTAATCTGCTCATGACGCTGCGGCTGTGGTCCAGCTGAGGAATTCATCAGAAGAGCCTCGAGGCG
GCCGCATGTGAGTCTCCCTATAGTGAGTCGTATTAATTTCGCGGGCGGAACCCCTATTTGTTTATTTTTC
TAAATACATTCAAATATGTATCCGCTCATGAGTAGCACCAGGCGTTTAAGGGCACCAATAACTGCCTTAA
AAAAATTACGCCCCGCCCTGCCACTCATCGCAGTACTGTTGTAATTCATTAAGCATTCTGCCGACATGGA
AGCCATCACAAACGGCATGATGAACCTGAATCGCCAGCGGCATCAGCACCTTGTCGCCTTGCGTATAATA
TTTGCCCATGGTGAAAACGGGGGCGAAGAAGTTGTCCATATTGGCCACGTTTAAATCAAAACTGGTGAAA
CTCACCCAGGGATTGGCTGAGACAAAAAACATATTCTCAATAAACCCTTTAGGGAAATAGGCCAGGTTTT
CACCGTAACACGCCACATCTTGCGAATATATGTGTAGAAACTGCCGGAAATCGTCGTGGTATTCACTCCA
GAGCGATGAAAACGTTTCAGTTTGCTCATGGAAAACGGTGTAACAAGGGTGAACACTATCCCATATCACC
AGCTCACCGTCTTTCATTGCCATACGAAATTCCGGATGAGCATTCATCAGGCGGGCAAGAATGTGAATAA
AGGCCGGATAAAACTTGTGCTTATTTTTCTTTACGGTCTTTAAAAAGGCCGTAATATCCAGCTGAACGGT
CTGGTTATAGGTACATTGAGCAACTGACTGAAATGCCTCAAAATGTTCTTTACGATGCCATTGGGATATA
TCAACGGTGGTATATCCAGTGATTTTTTTCTCCATTTTAGCTTCCTTAGCTCCTGAAAATCTCGATAACT
CAAAAAATACGCCCGGTAGTGATCTTATTTCATTATGGTGAAAGTTGGAACCTCTTACGTGCCGATCAAA
GTCTCATTTTCGCCAAAAGTTGTCATGACCAAAATCCCTTAACGTGAGTTTTCGTTCCACTGAGCGTCAG
ACCCCGTAGAAAAGATCAAAGGATCTTCTTGAGATCCTTTTTTTCTGCGCGTAATCTGCTGCTTGCAAAC
AAAAAAACCACCGCTACCAGCGGTGGTTTGTTTGCCGGATCAAGAGCTACCAACTCTTTTTCCGAAGGTA
ACTGGCTTCAGCAGAGCGCAGATACCAAATACTGTTCTTCTAGTGTAGCCGTAGTTAGGCCACCACTTCA
AGAACTCTGTAGCACCGCCTACATACCTCGCTCTGCTAATCCTGTTACCAGTGGCTGCTGCCAGTGGCGA
TAAGTCGTGTCTTACCGGGTTGGACTCAAGACGATAGTTACCGGATAAGGCGCAGCGGTCGGGCTGAACG
GGGGGTTCGTGCACACAGCCCAGCTTGGAGCGAACGACCTACACCGAACTGAGATACCTACAGCGTGAGC
TATGAGAAAGCGCCACGCTTCCCGAAGGGAGAAAGGCGGACAGGTATCCGGTAAGCGGCAGGGTCGGAAC
AGGAGAGCGCACGAGGGAGCTTCCAGGGGGAAACGCCTGGTATCTTTATAGTCCTGTCGGGTTTCGCCAC
CTCTGACTTGAGCGTCGATTTTTGTGATGCTCGTCAGGGGGGCGGAGCCTATGGAAAAACGCCAGCAATG
CGGCCTTTTTACGGTTCCTGGCCTTTTGCTGGCCTTTTGCTCACATGTTCTTTCCTGCGTTATCCCCTGA
TTCTGTGGATAACCGTATTACCGCCTTTGAGTGAGCTGATACCGCTCGCCGCAGCCGAACGACCGAGCGC
AGCGAGTCAGTGAGCGAGGAAGCCGAAAAATCAATAATCAGACAACAAGATGTGCGAACTCGATATTTTA
CACGACTCTCTTTACCAATTCTGCCCCGAATTACACTTAAAACGACTCAACAGCTTAACGTTGGCTTGCC
ACGCATTACTTGACTGTAAAACTCTCACTCTTACCGAACTTGGCCGTAACCTGCCAACCAAAGCGAGAAC
AAAACATAACATCAAACGAATCGACCGATTGTTAGGTAATCGTCACTTGCAGGAAGGTTTAAACGCATTT
AGGTGACACTATAGAAGTGTGTATCGCTCGAGGCTCTTCAGCATCTAGAGCCACCGGCATGAGCCACCAT
GCTGAGCTTGTTGCTCCTTCTCCTGGGACTAGGCTCTGTGTTCAGTGCTGTCATCTCTCAAAAGCCAAGC
AGGGACATATGCCAACGTGGAACCTCCCTGACGATCCAGTGTCAAGTCGATAGCCAAGTCACCATGATGT
TCTGGTACCGTCAGCAACCTGGACAGAGCCTGACACTGATCGCAACTGCAAATCAGGGCTCTGAGGCCAC
ATATGAGAGTGGATTTGTCATTGACAAGTTTCCCATCAGCCGCCCAAACCTAACATTCTCAACTCTGACT
GTGAGCAACATGAGCCCTGAGGACAGCTCAATTAGTCTTCGTCACGAGACGTAATGGAGACCATGCGATA
TCCGTAGGTCTCGAAACCGTCTCGGGGTGAAGACATCCAAAACCCTGACCCTGCCGTGTACCAG
Features (pLannotate 1.2.2; 8 found; start..end, strand, type, name):
    437..455     -  promoter       T7 promoter: promoter for bacteriophage T7 RNA polymerase
    465..522     +  promoter       AmpR promoter (fragment): bla
    569..1225    -  CDS            cat: CAT_ECOLX - Experimental evidence at protein level: Swiss-Prot protein existence level 1. This enzyme is an effector of chloramphenicol resistance in bacteria. From Escherichia coli. This protein is used as a marker in many commonly used cloning vectors, such as pACYC184.
   1226..1328    -  promoter       cat promoter: promoter of the E. coli cat gene encoding chloramphenicol acetyltransferase
   1429..2017    +  rep_origin     ori: high-copy-number ColE1/pMB1/pBR322/pUC origin of replication
   2447..2465    +  promoter       SP6 promoter: promoter for bacteriophage SP6 RNA polymerase
   2519..2839    +  CDS            TRBV29-1: TVB29_HUMAN - Also known as TCRBV4S1A1T From Homo sapiens (Human).
   2905..390     +  CDS            TRAC (across the origin): TRAC_HUMAN - Also known as TCRA. Experimental evidence at protein level: Swiss-Prot protein existence level 1. Constant region of T cell receptor (TR) alpha chain (PubMed:24600447). Alpha-beta T cell receptors are antigen specific receptors which are essential to the immune response and are present on the cell surface of T lymphocytes. Recognize peptide-major histocompatibility (MH) (pMH) complexes that are displayed by antigen presenting cells (APC), a prerequisite for efficient T cell adaptive immunity against pathogens (PubMed:25493333). Binding of alpha-beta TR to pMH complex initiates TR-
