[The description below was written by a language model from this plasmid's Addgene catalogue record and pLannotate feature annotations shown in this document.]
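Description:
TRBV29-1 is a small, high-copy bacterial cloning plasmid built on the pGGA-select backbone, a synthetic-biology vector of the kind used as a Golden Gate assembly destination or part holder. It serves as a modular part donor for building human T cell receptor genes. It replicates in E. coli from a ColE1/pUC-type origin and is selected with chloramphenicol through a cat gene driven by its native cat promoter. A short fragment of the AmpR promoter is also annotated, but no ampicillin resistance gene is present. SP6 and T7 phage promoters flank the insert region, as is typical for this backbone, and can serve as sequencing or in vitro transcription handles. No eukaryotic promoter, polyadenylation signal or viral element is annotated, so the plasmid is not itself an expression construct.

The payload combines two human segments on the same strand: the TCR beta variable gene segment TRBV29-1, listed as unmutated, followed after a short unannotated gap by sequence matching TRAC, the TCR alpha chain constant region, which spans the numbering origin of the circular record. The catalogue gives an insert size of 416 bp, whereas the two annotated coding features together cover more than that; total plasmid length is nonetheless consistent with backbone plus insert, so part of the TRAC sequence may be counted with the backbone, though the record does not explain this. The stated purpose is to supply the TRBV29-1 allele and TRAC for generating full TCRs by cloning. This fits a scalable TCR synthesis and screening workflow in which germline V-gene parts are joined with CDR3-containing and other segments. The exact cloning method and the restriction sites involved are not stated.
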