Addgene plasmid #237949: TRBV29-1
Purpose: Encodes TRBV29-1 allele and TRAC to generate TCRs via cloning
Depositing lab: Michael Birnbaum. Depositing organization: Massachusetts Institute of Technology. Publication: Scalable TCR synthesis and screening enable antigen reactivity mapping in vitiligo. Gaglione SA, Mukkamala RS, Krishna C, Smith BE, Wadsworth MH 2nd, Jelinsky SA, Perez CR, Schmidt-Hong L, Katz EL, Gellatly KJ, Ali LR, Shen J, Holec PV, Zhao QH, Chan AO, Xu EJK, Kravarik KM, Guzova JA, Dobson CS, Singh H, Garber M, Dougan M, Dougan SK, Harris JE, Winkler A, Birnbaum ME. Immunity. 2026 Feb 10;59(2):477-493.e9. doi: 10.1016/j.immuni.2026.01.001. Epub 2026 Jan 28. PubMed 41610844.
Backbone
  Vector backbone: pGGA-select
  Backbone manufacturer: Addgene Plasmid #195714
  Backbone size w/o insert (bp): 2518
  Vector type: Synthetic Biology
Growth in bacteria
  Bacterial resistance: Chloramphenicol, 25 μg/mL
  Growth temperature: 37°C
  Growth strain: DH5alpha
  Copy number: High Copy
Gene/Insert
  Gene/Insert name: TRBV29-1-TRAC
  Species: H. sapiens (human)
  Insert size (bp): 416
  Mutation: None
  Entrez Gene: TRBV29-1 (a.k.a. TCRBV29S1, TCRBV4S1A1T, TRBV291)
  Cloning method: Unknown
Terms and licenses: Academic/Nonprofit Terms; Industry Terms: Not Available to Industry
Depositor comments: Please visit https://doi.org/10.1101/2025.04.24.649726 for bioRxiv preprint.
How to cite: TRBV29-1 was a gift from Michael Birnbaum (Addgene plasmid # 237949 ; http://n2t.net/addgene:237949 ; RRID:Addgene_237949)
